>Addgene plasmid #160797 | pLKO.1P REV3L_1 | addgene full sequence | sequence record 315802 | Addgene NGS Result
GAGGGCCTATTTCCCATGATTCCTTCATATTTGCATATACGATACAAGGCTGTTAGAGAGATAATTGGAA
TTAATTTGACTGTAAACACAAAGATATTAGTACAAAATACGTGACGTAGAAAGTAATAATTTCTTGGGTA
GTTTGCAGTTTTAAAATTATGTTTTAAAATGGACTATCATATGCTTACCGTAACTTGAAAGTATTTCGAT
TTCTTGGCTTTATATATCTTGTGGAAAGGACGAAACACCGGGCTGAGTTTGAGGGAGACTTTCTCGAGAA
AGTTTCCCTCAAACTCAGCTTTTTGAATTCTCGACCTCGAGACAAATGGCAGTATTCATCCACAATTTTA
AAAGAAAAGGGGGGATTGGGGGGTACAGTGCAGGGGAAAGAATAGTAGACATAATAGCAACAGACATACA
AACTAAAGAATTACAAAAACAAATTACAAAAATTCAAAATTTTCGGGTTTATTACAGGGACAGCAGAGAT
CCACTTTGGCCGCGGCTCGAGGGGGTTGGGGTTGCGCCTTTTCCAAGGCAGCCCTGGGTTTGCGCAGGGA
CGCGGCTGCTCTGGGCGTGGTTCCGGGAAACGCAGCGGCGCCGACCCTGGGTCTCGCACATTCTTCACGT
CCGTTCGCAGCGTCACCCGGATCTTCGCCGCTACCCTTGTGGGCCCCCCGGCGACGCTTCCTGCTCCGCC
CCTAAGTCGGGAAGGTTCCTTGCGGTTCGCGGCGTGCCGGACGTGACAAACGGAAGCCGCACGTCTCACT
AGTACCCTCGCAGACGGACAGCGCCAGGGAGCAATGGCAGCGCGCCGACCGCGATGGGCTGTGGCCAATA
GCGGCTGCTCAGCAGGGCGCGCCGAGAGCAGCGGCCGGGAAGGGGCGGTGCGGGAGGCGGGGTGTGGGGC
GGTAGTGTGGGCCCTGTTCCTGCCCGCGCGGTGTTCCGCATTCTGCAAGCCTCCGGAGCGCACGTCGGCA
GTCGGCTCCCTCGTTGACCGAATCACCGACCTCTCTCCCCAGGGGGATCCACCGGAGCTTACCATGACCG
AGTACAAGCCCACGGTGCGCCTCGCCACCCGCGACGACGTCCCCAGGGCCGTACGCACCCTCGCCGCCGC
GTTCGCCGACTACCCCGCCACGCGCCACACCGTCGATCCGGACCGCCACATCGAGCGGGTCACCGAGCTG
CAAGAACTCTTCCTCACGCGCGTCGGGCTCGACATCGGCAAGGTGTGGGTCGCGGACGACGGCGCCGCGG
TGGCGGTCTGGACCACGCCGGAGAGCGTCGAAGCGGGGGCGGTGTTCGCCGAGATCGGCCCGCGCATGGC
CGAGTTGAGCGGTTCCCGGCTGGCCGCGCAGCAACAGATGGAAGGCCTCCTGGCGCCGCACCGGCCCAAG
GAGCCCGCGTGGTTCCTGGCCACCGTCGGCGTCTCGCCCGACCACCAGGGCAAGGGTCTGGGCAGCGCCG
TCGTGCTCCCCGGAGTGGAGGCGGCCGAGCGCGCCGGGGTGCCCGCCTTCCTGGAGACCTCCGCGCCCCG
CAACCTCCCCTTCTACGAGCGGCTCGGCTTCACCGTCACCGCCGACGTCGAGGTGCCCGAAGGACCGCGC
ACCTGGTGCATGACCCGCAAGCCCGGTGCCTGACGCCCGCCCCACGACCCGCAGCGCCCGACCGAAAGGA
GCGCACGACCCCATGCATCGGTACCTTTAAGACCAATGACTTACAAGGCAGCTGTAGATCTTAGCCACTT
TTTAAAAGAAAAGGGGGGACTGGAAGGGCTAATTCACTCCCAACGAAGACAAGATCTGCTTTTTGCTTGT
ACTGGGTCTCTCTGGTTAGACCAGATCTGAGCCTGGGAGCTCTCTGGCTAACTAGGGAACCCACTGCTTA
AGCCTCAATAAAGCTTGCCTTGAGTGCTTCAAGTAGTGTGTGCCCGTCTGTTGTGTGACTCTGGTAACTA
GAGATCCCTCAGACCCTTTTAGTCAGTGTGGAAAATCTCTAGCAGTAGTAGTTCATGTCATCTTATTATT
CAGTATTTATAACTTGCAAAGAAATGAATATCAGAGAGTGAGAGGAACTTGTTTATTGCAGCTTATAATG
GTTACAAATAAAGCAATAGCATCACAAATTTCACAAATAAAGCATTTTTTTCACTGCATTCTAGTTGTGG
TTTGTCCAAACTCATCAATGTATCTTATCATGTCTGGCTCTAGCTATCCCGCCCCTAACTCCGCCCATCC
CGCCCCTAACTCCGCCCAGTTCCGCCCATTCTCCGCCCCATGGCTGACTAATTTTTTTTATTTATGCAGA
GGCCGAGGCCGCCTCGGCCTCTGAGCTATTCCAGAAGTAGTGAGGAGGCTTTTTTGGAGGCCTAGGGACG
TACCCAATTCGCCCTATAGTGAGTCGTATTACGCGCGCTCACTGGCCGTCGTTTTACAACGTCGTGACTG
GGAAAACCCTGGCGTTACCCAACTTAATCGCCTTGCAGCACATCCCCCTTTCGCCAGCTGGCGTAATAGC
GAAGAGGCCCGCACCGATCGCCCTTCCCAACAGTTGCGCAGCCTGAATGGCGAATGGG
[124 nt withheld, positions 2579-2702]
C
[91 nt withheld, positions 2704-2794]
A
[49 nt withheld, positions 2796-2844]
CCTTTGACGTTGGAGTCCACGTTCTTT
[37 nt withheld, positions 2872-2908]
ACCCTATCTCGGTCTATTCTTTTGATTTATAAGGGATTTTGCCGATTTCGGCCTATTGGTTAAAAAATGA
GCTGATTTAACAAAAATTTAACGCGAATTTTAACAAAATATTAACGCTTACAATTTAGGTGGCACTTTTC
GGGGAAATGTGCGCGGAACCCCTATTTGTTTATTTTTCTAAATACATTCAAATATGTATCCGCTCATGAG
ACAATAACCCTGATAAATGCTTCAATAATATTGAAAAAGGAAGAGTATGAGTATTCAACATTTCCGTGTC
GCCCTTATTCCCTTTTTTGCGGCATTTTGCCTTCCTGTTTTTGCTCACCCAGAAACGCTGGTGAAAGTAA
AAGATGCTGAAGATCAGTTGGGTGCACGAGTGGGTTACATCGAACTGGATCTCAACAGCGGTAAGATCCT
TGAGAGTTTTCGCCCCGAAGAACGTTTTCCAATGATGAGCACTTTTAAAGTTCTGCTATGTGGCGCGGTA
TTATCCCGTATTGACGCCGGGCAAGAGCAACTCGGTCGCCGCATACACTATTCTCAGAATGACTTGGTTG
AGTACTCACCAGTCACAGAAAAGCATCTTACGGATGGCATGACAGTAAGAGAATTATGCAGTGCTGCCAT
AACCATGAGTGATAACACTGCGGCCAACTTACTTCTGACAACGATCGGAGGACCGAAGGAGCTAACCGCT
TTTTTGCACAACATGGGGGATCATGTAACTCGCCTTGATCGTTGGGAACCGGAGCTGAATGAAGCCATAC
CAAACGACGAGCGTGACACCACGATGCCTGTAGCAATGGCAACAACGTTGCGCAAACTATTAACTGGCGA
ACTACTTACTCTAGCTTCCCGGCAACAATTAATAGACTGGATGGAGGCGGATAAAGTTGCAGGACCACTT
CTGCGCTCGGCCCTTCCGGCTGGCTGGTTTATTGCTGATAAATCTGGAGCCGGTGAGCGTGGGTCTCGCG
GTATCATTGCAGCACTGGGGCCAGATGGTAAGCCCTCCCGTATCGTAGTTATCTACACGACGGGGAGTCA
GGCAACTATGGATGAACGAAATAGACAGATCGCTGAGATAGGTGCCTCACTGATTAAGCATTGGTAACTG
TCAGACCAAGTTTACTCATATATACTTTAGATTGATTTAAAACTTCATTTTTAATTTAAAAGGATCTAGG
TGAAGATCCTTTTTGATAATCTCATGACCAAAATCCCTTAACGTGAGTTTTCGTTCCACTGAGCGTCAGA
CCCCGTAGAAAAGATCAAAGGATCTTCTTGAGATCCTTTTTTTCTGCGCGTAATCTGCTGCTTGCAAACA
AAAAAACCACCGCTACCAGCGGTGGTTTGTTTGCCGGATCAAGAGCTACCAACTCTTTTTCCGAAGGTAA
CTGGCTTCAGCAGAGCGCAGATACCAAATACTGTTCTTCTAGTGTAGCCGTAGTTAGGCCACCACTTCAA
GAACTCTGTAGCACCGCCTACATACCTCGCTCTGCTAATCCTGTTACCAGTGGCTGCTGCCAGTGGCGAT
AAGTCGTGTCTTACCGGGTTGGACTCAAGACGATAGTTACCGGATAAGGCGCAGCGGTCGGGCTGAACGG
GGGGTTCGTGCACACAGCCCAGCTTGGAGCGAACGACCTACACCGAACTGAGATACCTACAGCGTGAGCT
ATGAGAAAGCGCCACGCTTCCCGAAGGGAGAAAGGCGGACAGGTATCCGGTAAGCGGCAGGGTCGGAACA
GGAGAGCGCACGAGGGAGCTTCCAGGGGGAAACGCCTGGTATCTTTATAGTCCTGTCGGGTTTCGCCACC
TCTGACTTGAGCGTCGATTTTTGTGATGCTCGTCAGGGGGGCGGAGCCTATGGAAAAACGCCAGCAACGC
GGCCTTTTTACGGTTCCTGGCCTTTTGCTGGCCTTTTGCTCACATGTTCTTTCCTGCGTTATCCCCTGAT
TCTGTGGATAACCGTATTACCGCCTTTGAGTGAGCTGATACCGCTCGCCGCAGCCGAACGACCGAGCGCA
GCGAGTCAGTGAGCGAGGAAGCGGAAGAGCGCCCAATACGCAAACCGCCTCTCCCCGCGCGTTGGCCGAT
TCATTAATGCAGCTGGCACGACAGGTTTCCCGACTGGAAAGCGGGCAGTGAGCGCAACGCAATTAATGTG
AGTTAGCTCACTCATTAGGCACCCCAGGCTTTACACTTTATGCTTCCGGCTCGTATGTTGTGTGGAATTG
TGAGCGGATAACAATTTCACACAGGAAACAGCTATGACCATGATTACGCCAAGCGCGCAATTAACCCTCA
CTAAAGGGAACAAAAGCTGGAGCTGCAAGCTTAATGTAGTCTTATGCAATACTCTTGTAGTCTTGCAACA
TGGTAACGATGAGTTAGCAACATGCCTTACAAGGAGAGAAAAAGCACCGTGCATGCCGATTGGTGGAAGT
AAGGTGGTACGATCGTGCCTTATTAGGAAGGCAACAGACGGGTCTGACATGGATTGGACGAACCACTGAA
TTGCCGCATTGCAGAGATATTGTATTTAAGTGCCTAGCTCGATACATAAACGGGTCTCTCTGGTTAGACC
AGATCTGAGCCTGGGAGCTCTCTGGCTAACTAGGGAACCCACTGCTTAAGCCTCAATAAAGCTTGCCTTG
AGTGCTTCAAGTAGTGTGTGCCCGTCTGTTGTGTGACTCTGGTAACTAGAGATCCCTCAGACCCTTTTAG
TCAGTGTGGAAAATCTCTAGCAGTGGCGCCCGAACAGGGACTTGAAAGCGAAAGGGAAACCAGAGGAGCT
CTCTCGACGCAGGACTCGGCTTGCTGAAGCGCGCACGGCAAGAGGCGAGGGGCGGCGACTGGTGAGTACG
CCAAAAATTTTGACTAGCGGAGGCTAGAAGGAGAGAGATGGGTGCGAGAGCGTCAGTATTAAGCGGGGGA
GAATTAGATCGCGATGGGAAAAAATTCGGTTAAGGCCAGGGGGAAAGAAAAAATATAAATTAAAACATAT
AGTATGGGCAAGCAGGGAGCTAGAACGATTCGCAGTTAATCCTGGCCTGTTAGAAACATCAGAAGGCTGT
AGACAAATACTGGGACAGCTACAACCATCCCTTCAGACAGGATCAGAAGAACTTAGATCATTATATAATA
CAGTAGCAACCCTCTATTGTGTGCATCAAAGGATAGAGATAAAAGACACCAAGGAAGCTTTAGACAAGAT
AGAGGAAGAGCAAAACAAAAGTAAGACCACCGCACAGCAAGCGGCCGCTGATCTTCAGACCTGGAGGAGG
AGATATGAGGGACAATTGGAGAAGTGAATTATATAAATATAAAGTAGTAAAAATTGAACCATTAGGAGTA
GCACCCACCAAGGCAAAGAGAAGAGTGGTGCAGAGAGAAAAAAGAGCAGTGGGAATAGGAGCTTTGTTCC
TTGGGTTCTTGGGAGCAGCAGGAAGCACTATGGGCGCAGCGTCAATGACGCTGACGGTACAGGCCAGACA
ATTATTGTCTGGTATAGTGCAGCAGCAGAACAATTTGCTGAGGGCTATTGAGGCGCAACAGCATCTGTTG
CAACTCACAGTCTGGGGCATCAAGCAGCTCCAGGCAAGAATCCTGGCTGTGGAAAGATACCTAAAGGATC
AACAGCTCCTGGGGATTTGGGGTTGCTCTGGAAAACTCATTTGCACCACTGCTGTGCCTTGGAATGCTAG
TTGGAGTAATAAATCTCTGGAACAGATTTGGAATCACACGACCTGGATGGAGTGGGACAGAGAAATTAAC
AATTACACAAGCTTAATACACTCCTTAATTGAAGAATCGCAAAACCAGCAAGAAAAGAATGAACAAGAAT
TATTGGAATTAGATAAATGGGCAAGTTTGTGGAATTGGTTTAACATAACAAATTGGCTGTGGTATATAAA
ATTATTCATAATGATAGTAGGAGGCTTGGTAGGTTTAAGAATAGTTTTTGCTGTACTTTCTATAGTGAAT
AGAGTTAGGCAGGGATATTCACCATTATCGTTTCAGACCCACCTCCCAACCCCGAGGGGACCCGACAGGC
CCGAAGGAATAGAAGAAGAAGGTGGAGAGAGAGACAGAGACAGATCCATTCGATTAGTGAACGGATCTCG
ACGGTATCGATCACGAGACTAGCCTCGAGCGGCCGCCCCCTTCACC
Features (pLannotate 1.2.2; 25 found; start..end, strand, type, name):
      1..241     +  promoter       U6 promoter: RNA polymerase III promoter for human U6 snRNA
    346..463     +  misc_feature   cPPT/CTS: central polypurine tract and central termination sequence of HIV-1
    512..1022    +  promoter       hPGK promoter: human phosphoglycerate kinase 1 promoter
   1044..1643    +  CDS            PuroR: puromycin N-acetyltransferase; pac from Streptomyces alboniger; confers resistance to puromycin
   1686..1769    +  CDS            nef (fragment): NEF_HV1Z2 - Experimental evidence at protein level: Swiss-Prot protein existence level 1. Extracellular Nef protein targets CD4(+) T-lymphocytes for apoptosis by interacting with CXCR4 surface receptors. From Human immunodeficiency virus type 1 group M subtype D (isolate Z2/CDC-Z34) (HIV-1).
   1771..2004    +  LTR            3' LTR (ΔU3): self-inactivating 3' long terminal repeat (LTR) from HIV-1
   2076..2197    +  polyA_signal   SV40 poly(A) signal: SV40 polyadenylation signal
   2237..2372    +  rep_origin     SV40 ori: SV40 origin of replication
   2393..2411    -  promoter       T7 promoter: promoter for bacteriophage T7 RNA polymerase
   2419..2574    +  CDS            lacZα (fragment): LacZα fragment of β-galactosidase; lacZ fragment
   2579..3007    +  rep_origin     f1 ori (sequence partly withheld): f1 bacteriophage origin of replication; arrow indicates direction of (+) strand synthesis
   3060..3164    +  promoter       AmpR promoter: bla
   3165..4025    +  CDS            AmpR: β-lactamase; bla; confers resistance to ampicillin, carbenicillin, and related antibiotics
   4196..4784    +  rep_origin     ori: high-copy-number ColE1/pMB1/pBR322/pUC origin of replication
   4967..5059    +  CDS            lacI (fragment): lac repressor; lacI; The lac repressor binds to the lac operator to inhibit transcription in E. coli. This inhibition can be relieved by adding lactose or isopropyl-β-D-thiogalactopyranoside (IPTG).
   5072..5093    +  protein_bind   CAP binding site: CAP binding activates transcription in the presence of cAMP. E. coli catabolite activator protein
   5108..5138    +  promoter       lac promoter: promoter for the E. coli lac operon
   5146..5162    +  protein_bind   lac operator: The lac repressor binds to the lac operator to inhibit transcription in E. coli. This inhibition can be relieved by adding lactose or isopropyl-β-D-thiogalactopyranoside (IPTG). lac repressor encoded by lacI
   5207..5225    +  promoter       T3 promoter: promoter for bacteriophage T3 RNA polymerase
   5253..5479    +  promoter       RSV promoter: Rous sarcoma virus enhancer/promoter
   5480..5660    +  LTR            5' LTR (truncated): truncated 5' long terminal repeat (LTR) from HIV-1
   5707..5832    +  misc_feature   HIV-1 Ψ: packaging signal of human immunodeficiency virus type 1
   5816..6179    +  CDS            HIV-1 gag (fragment): gag protein from human immunodeficiency virus 1; gag
   6325..6558    +  misc_feature   RRE: The Rev response element (RRE) of HIV-1 allows for Rev-dependent mRNA export from the nucleus to the cytoplasm.
   6935..7035    +  CDS            Rev (fragment): human immunodeficiency virus 1 (HIV-1) Rev protein; rev; enhances nuclear export of unspliced and incompletely spliced viral mRNAs
