[The description below was written by a language model from this plasmid's Addgene catalogue record and pLannotate feature annotations shown in this document.]
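Description:
pLKO.1P REV3L_1 is a lentiviral shRNA vector built on the pLKO.1P backbone from The RNAi Consortium and designed to suppress expression of human REV3L. The short hairpin insert, shREV3L_1, was cloned by restriction digestion between the AgeI and EcoRI sites, placing it immediately downstream of the human U6 promoter, an RNA polymerase III promoter suited to producing small, defined hairpin transcripts that are processed into siRNA by the cell's RNAi machinery. The hairpin itself is not annotated as a separate feature in the table, but it falls in the gap between the U6 promoter and the cPPT/CTS element.

The viral portion has a third-generation, self-inactivating layout. An RSV enhancer/promoter fused to a truncated HIV-1 5' LTR drives genomic RNA production in packaging cells, followed by the Ψ packaging signal with an adjoining gag fragment, the Rev response element for Rev-dependent nuclear export, and the cPPT/CTS, which aids nuclear import of the reverse-transcribed genome. A ΔU3 3' LTR inactivates the viral promoter after integration. Within the provirus, a human PGK promoter drives puromycin N-acetyltransferase, allowing puromycin selection of stably transduced mammalian cells. Outside the LTRs are an SV40 poly(A) signal and SV40 origin, an f1 origin, and remnants of lac and T7/T3 cloning-vector sequence.

In bacteria the plasmid is maintained through a high-copy ColE1/pUC-type origin with ampicillin resistance. The sequenced record is 7,084 nt, somewhat shorter than the listed backbone size, which may reflect a stuffer fragment in the empty vector. It was deposited with a study of genome integrity liabilities in basal-like breast cancer.
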