Addgene plasmid #160797: pLKO.1P REV3L_1
Purpose: Suppress REV3L
Depositing lab: Richard Possemato. Depositing organization: NYU Grossman School of Medicine. Publication: Hyperactive CDK2 Activity in Basal-like Breast Cancer Imposes a Genome Integrity Liability that Can Be Exploited by Targeting DNA Polymerase epsilon. Sviderskiy VO, Blumenberg L, Gorodetsky E, Karakousi TR, Hirsh N, Alvarez SW, Terzi EM, Kaparos E, Whiten GC, Ssebyala S, Tonzi P, Mir H, Neel BG, Huang TT, Adams S, Ruggles KV, Possemato R. Mol Cell. 2020 Oct 28. pii: S1097-2765(20)30723-1. doi: 10.1016/j.molcel.2020.10.016. PubMed 33152268.
Backbone
  Vector backbone: pLKO.1P
  Backbone manufacturer: The RNAi Consortium
  Backbone size w/o insert (bp): 7466
  Vector type: Lentiviral
  Selectable markers: Puromycin
Growth in bacteria
  Bacterial resistance: Ampicillin, 100 μg/mL
  Growth temperature: 37°C
  Growth strain: NEB Stable
  Copy number: High Copy
Gene/Insert
  Gene/Insert name: shREV3L_1
  gRNA/shRNA sequence: GCTGAGTTTGAGGGAGACTTT
  Species: H. sapiens (human)
  Cloning method: Restriction Enzyme; 5′ cloning site AgeI (unknown if destroyed); 3′ cloning site EcoRI (not destroyed)
  Sequencing primers: 5′ GCA TAT ACG ATA CAA GGC TGT TAG AG
Terms and licenses: Academic/Nonprofit Terms; Industry Terms: Not Available to Industry
How to cite: pLKO.1P REV3L_1 was a gift from Richard Possemato (Addgene plasmid # 160797 ; http://n2t.net/addgene:160797 ; RRID:Addgene_160797)
